Addgene plasmid #160616: pEGB3 alpha1 Pnos:PhiC31int:Tnos (GB1531)
Purpose: TU for the constitutive expression of Streptomyces phage PhiC31 integrase.
Depositing lab: Diego Orzaez. Depositing organization: Agencia Estatal Consejo Superior de Investigaciones Científicas, M.P. Publication: A memory switch for plant synthetic biology based on the phage varphiC31 integration system. Bernabe-Orts JM, Quijano-Rubio A, Vazquez-Vilar M, Mancheno-Bonillo J, Moles-Casas V, Selma S, Gianoglio S, Granell A, Orzaez D. Nucleic Acids Res. 2020 Apr 6;48(6):3379-3394. doi: 10.1093/nar/gkaa104. PubMed 32083668.
Backbone
  Vector backbone: pEGB3_alpha1
  Backbone manufacturer: self-made; derived from pCambia1302 generated at the Cambia Institute
  Vector type: Plant Expression, Synthetic Biology
Growth in bacteria
  Bacterial resistance: Kanamycin, 50 μg/mL
  Growth temperature: 37°C
  Growth strain: DH5alpha
  Copy number: High Copy
Gene/Insert
  Gene/Insert name: PhiC31
  Species: Synthetic
  Insert size (bp): 2627
  Mutation: BsaI and BsmBI sites removed
  Promoter: Pnos
  Cloning method: Restriction Enzyme; 5′ cloning site BsaI (destroyed during cloning); 3′ cloning site BsaI (destroyed during cloning)
  Sequencing primers: 5′ caacctctcgggcttctgga
Terms and licenses: Academic/Nonprofit Terms; Industry Terms: Not Available to Industry
Depositor comments: Compatible with GoldenBraid; insert can be released with BsmBI
How to cite: pEGB3 alpha1 Pnos:PhiC31int:Tnos (GB1531) was a gift from Diego Orzaez (Addgene plasmid # 160616 ; http://n2t.net/addgene:160616 ; RRID:Addgene_160616)
