[The description below was written by a language model from this plasmid's Addgene catalogue record and pLannotate feature annotations shown in this document.]
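Description:
pEGB3 alpha1 Pnos:PhiC31int:Tnos (GB1531) is a GoldenBraid-format binary plant expression vector carrying a single transcriptional unit for constitutive expression of the Streptomyces phage PhiC31 integrase. The backbone, pEGB3_alpha1, is a self-made derivative of pCambia1302. It combines a high-copy ColE1/pMB1-type origin (with the pBR322 bom region and a remnant of rop) for propagation in E. coli with the pVS1 replicon (oriV, RepA and the StaA stability protein), which supports maintenance in Agrobacterium. Bacterial selection is by kanamycin through an aph(3')-Ia gene located outside the T-DNA. Nopaline-type left and right border repeats delimit the region that would be transferred to plant cells.

Within the borders, the nopaline synthase promoter (Pnos) drives the integrase coding region, which is followed by the nopaline synthase terminator and polyadenylation signal. The annotation software did not label the integrase open reading frame itself, but the unannotated interval between promoter and terminator corresponds to it. The insert is listed as a synthetic 2,627 bp unit from which internal BsaI and BsmBI sites were removed to domesticate it for Type IIS assembly. It was assembled through BsaI sites that were destroyed in cloning, and it can be released with BsmBI for combination with other units into higher-order GoldenBraid constructs. No plant selectable marker is annotated in the T-DNA.

PhiC31 integrase catalyses unidirectional recombination between attP and attB sites, and the associated work used it to build a recombinase-based memory switch for plant synthetic biology. The sequenced and depositor-supplied records differ by one nucleotide in length, around the pVS1 RepA region, but are otherwise annotated identically.
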