Features (pLannotate 1.2.2; 13 found; start..end, strand, type, name):
     83..262     +  promoter       NOS promoter: nopaline synthase promoter
   2159..2411    +  terminator     NOS terminator: nopaline synthase terminator and poly(A) signal
   2532..2619    +  promoter       AmpR promoter (fragment): bla
   2652..2676    +  misc_feature   RB T-DNA repeat: right border repeat from nopaline C58 T-DNA
   3016..3417    +  CDS            Y4CG_SINFN (fragment): Protein inferred from homology: Swiss-Prot protein existence level 3. From Sinorhizobium fredii (strain NBRC 101917 / NGR234).
   3977..4606    +  CDS            pVS1 StaA: stability protein from the Pseudomonas plasmid pVS1 (Heeb et al., 2000)
   5039..6107    +  CDS            pVS1 RepA (fragment): replication protein from the Pseudomonas plasmid pVS1 (Heeb et al., 2000)
   6173..6367    +  rep_origin     pVS1 oriV: origin of replication for the Pseudomonas plasmid pVS1 (Heeb et al., 2000)
   6570..6609    +  CDS            rop (fragment): Rop protein, which maintains plasmids at low copy number; rop
   6711..6851    +  misc_feature   bom: basis of mobility region from pBR322
   7037..7625    -  rep_origin     ori: high-copy-number ColE1/pMB1/pBR322/pUC origin of replication
   7713..8528    -  CDS            KanR: aminoglycoside phosphotransferase; aph(3')-Ia; confers resistance to kanamycin in bacteria or G418 (Geneticin®) in eukaryotes
   8961..8985    +  misc_feature   LB T-DNA repeat: left border repeat from nopaline C58 T-DNA
>Addgene plasmid #160616 | pEGB3 alpha1 Pnos:PhiC31int:Tnos (GB1531) | depositor full sequence | sequence record 310977 | Full Sequence
GGAGATACATGAGAATTAAGGGAGTCACGGTATGACCCCCGCCGATGACGCGGGACAAGCCGTTTTACGT
TTGGAACTGACAGAACCGCAACGTTGAAGGAGCCACTGAGCCGCGGGTTTCTGGAGTTTAATGAGCTAAG
CACATACGTCAGAAACCATTATTGCGCGTTCAAAAGTCGCCTAAGGTCACTATCAGCTAGCAAATATTTC
TTGTCAAAAATGCTCCACTGACGTTCCATAAATTCCCCTCGGTATCCAATTAGAGTCTCATATTCACTCT
CAACTCGATCGAGGCAATGGACACGTATGCCGGCGCTTATGATAGACAATCAAGAGAAAGAGAGAACTCT
TCTGCCGCCTCTCCAGCTACACAGAGATCTGCCAACGAGGATAAAGCTGCTGATTTACAAAGAGAGGTAG
AGAGAGATGGGGGTAGGTTTAGATTTGTGGGTCATTTCTCTGAGGCTCCTGGTACATCAGCCTTTGGTAC
TGCTGAACGGCCTGAATTTGAAAGAATATTAAATGAGTGTCGGGCCGGTCGACTAAATATGATAATAGTT
TATGATGTATCTAGGTTCAGTAGACTCAAAGTTATGGATGCAATTCCGATCGTGAGCGAGCTACTTGCAC
TCGGTGTTACTATCGTAAGTACACAAGAAGGTGTATTCAGGCAGGGTAATGTGATGGACCTTATACACCT
TATTATGCGACTCGACGCTAGCCATAAAGAGTCATCACTGAAGAGTGCTAAAATCTTGGACACCAAGAAC
CTGCAAAGGGAGCTTGGAGGCTATGTAGGAGGAAAAGCTCCGTATGGTTTCGAACTCGTGAGTGAGACAA
AAGAGATTACCAGAAATGGTAGGATGGTGAACGTGGTTATTAATAAGCTAGCTCATAGCACAACCCCTCT
CACAGGGCCTTTTGAGTTCGAACCTGACGTTATTAGATGGTGGTGGAGAGAGATCAAAACTCACAAACAT
CTTCCATTTAAGCCAGGTAGCCAGGCTGCTATCCACCCTGGATCTATCACTGGGCTTTGTAAAAGGATGG
ATGCTGACGCAGTGCCAACTCGAGGGGAAACAATCGGTAAGAAGACTGCATCTTCCGCTTGGGATCCCGC
TACAGTTATGAGAATCCTTCGGGATCCGCGTATTGCTGGATTCGCCGCAGAAGTCATTTATAAGAAAAAA
CCTGATGGTACTCCTACTACAAAAATCGAAGGTTATAGGATCCAAAGGGATCCTATTACTTTGCGTCCAG
TTGAATTAGACTGTGGACCGATCATCGAACCTGCCGAGTGGTACGAGTTGCAGGCCTGGCTTGATGGTAG
AGGGCGTGGAAAGGGTTTATCTCGGGGACAGGCAATTTTGTCAGCAATGGATAAGCTTTATTGTGAGTGT
GGGGCTGTTATGACATCAAAACGTGGAGAAGAGTCAATCAAGGATTCTTACAGGTGCAGACGTCGTAAAG
TGGTGGACCCTTCTGCTCCAGGACAGCATGAGGGTACATGCAACGTTTCTATGGCTGCTCTTGATAAATT
TGTGGCCGAACGTATTTTCAACAAGATTAGACACGCTGAAGGGGATGAGGAAACTTTAGCTCTTCTTTGG
GAGGCTGCCCGGCGTTTTGGTAAGCTAACAGAGGCACCAGAAAAAAGTGGCGAAAGAGCTAATTTGGTAG
CCGAAAGAGCAGACGCCTTGAATGCATTGGAAGAACTTTACGAAGATAGGGCTGCCGGAGCATATGATGG
ACCAGTTGGTCGGAAGCATTTCAGGAAGCAACAAGCTGCACTAACTTTGAGACAGCAAGGCGCAGAGGAG
CGACTCGCAGAGCTTGAGGCCGCCGAGGCCCCAAAGCTTCCACTCGATCAATGGTTTCCTGAGGATGCCG
ACGCTGATCCTACAGGTCCAAAGAGCTGGTGGGGAAGAGCTAGCGTAGACGATAAGAGAGTGTTTGTGGG
TCTATTTGTTGACAAGATTGTAGTTACTAAGTCCACTACGGGTCGAGGACAGGGCACTCCCATCGAAAAG
AGAGCCAGTATTACCTGGGCAAAGCCTCCAACCGATGATGATGAAGACGATGCACAAGATGGTACCGAGG
ATGTGGCAGCACCAAAAAAAAAGAGGAAGGTGTAAGCTTGGAATGGATCTTCGATCCCGATCGTTCAAAC
ATTTGGCAATAAAGTTTCTTAAGATTGAATCCTGTTGCCGGTCTTGCGACGATTATCATATAATTTCTGT
TGAATTACGTTAAGCATGTAATAATTAACATGTAATGCATGACGTTATTTATGAGATGGGTTTTTATGAT
TAGAGTCCCGCAATTATACATTTAATACGCGATAGAAAACAAAATATAGCGCGCAAACTAGGATAAATTA
TCGCGCDCGGTGTCATCTATGTTACTAGATCGGGAATTGCCAAGCTAATTCTTGAAGACGAAAGGGCCTC
GTGATACGCCTATTTTTATAGGTTAATGTCATGATAATAATGGTTTCTTAGACGTCAGGTGGCACTTTTC
GGGGAAATGTGCGCGGAACCCCTATTTGTTTATTTTTCTAAATACATTCAAATATGTATCCGCTCATGAG
ACAATAACCCTGATAAATGCTTCAATAATGGGACCGACTCGCGCTGTCATGAGACGAATTCTGACAGGAT
ATATTGGCGGGTAAACCTAAGAGAAAAGAGCGTTTATTAGAATAATCGGATATTTAAAAGGGCGTGAAAA
GGTTTATCCGTTCGTCCATTTGTATGTGCATGCCAACCACAGGGTTCCCCTCGGGATCAAAGTACTTTGA
TCCAACCCCTCCGCTGCTATAGTGCAGTCGGCTTCTGACGTTCAGTGCAGCCGTCATCTGAAAACGACAT
GTCGCACAAGTCCTAAGTTACGCGACAGGCTGCCGCCCTGCCCTTTTCCTGGCGTTTTCTTGTCGCGTGT
TTTAGTCGCATAAAGTAGAATACTTGCGACTAGAACCGGAGACATTACGCCATGAACAAGAGCGCCGCCG
CTGGCCTGCTGGGCTATGCCCGCGTCAGCACCGACGACCAGGACTTGACCAACCAACGGGCCGAACTGCA
CGCGGCCGGCTGCACCAAGCTGTTTTCCGAGAAGATCACCGGCACCAGGCGCGACCGCCCGGAGCTGGCC
AGGATGCTTGACCACCTACGCCCTGGCGACGTTGTGACAGTGACCAGGCTAGACCGCCTGGCCCGCAGCA
CCCGCGACCTACTGGACATTGCCGAGCGCATCCAGGAGGCCGGCGCGGGCCTGCGTAGCCTGGCAGAGCC
GTGGGCCGACACCACCACGCCGGCCGGCCGCATGGTGTTGACCGTGTTCGCCGGCATTGCCGAGTTCGAG
CGTTCCCTAATCATCGACCGCACCCGGAGCGGGCGCGAGGCCGCCAAGGCCCGAGGCGTGAAGTTTGGCC
CCCGCCCTACCCTCACCCCGGCACAGATCGCGCACGCCCGCGAGCTGATCGACCAGGAAGGCCGCACCGT
GAAAGAGGCGGCTGCACTGCTTGGCGTGCATCGCTCGACCCTGTACCGCGCACTTGAGCGCAGCGAGGAA
GTGACGCCCACCGAGGCCAGGCGGCGCGGTGCCTTCCGTGAGGACGCATTGACCGAGGCCGACGCCCTGG
CGGCCGCCGAGAATGAACGCCAAGAGGAACAAGCATGAAACCGCACCAGGACGGCCAGGACGAACCGTTT
TTCATTACCGAAGAGATCGAGGCGGAGATGATCGCGGCCGGGTACGTGTTCGAGCCGCCCGCGCACCTCT
CAACCGTGCGGCTGCATGAAATCCTGGCCGGTTTGTCTGATGCCAAGCTGGCGGCCTGGCCGGCCAGCTT
GGCCGCTGAAGAAACCGAGCGCCGCCGTCTAAAAAGGTGATGTGTATTTGAGTAAAACAGCTTGCGTCAT
GCGGTCGCTGCGTATATGATCCGATGAGTAAATAAACAAATACGCAAGGGGAACGCATGAAGGTTATCGC
TGTACTTAACCAGAAAGGCGGGTCAGGCAAGACGACCATCGGAACCCATCTAGCCCGCGCCCTGCAACTC
GCCGGGGCCGATGTTCTGTTAGTCGATTCCGATCCCCAGGGCAGTGCCCGCGATTGGGCGGCCGTGCGGG
AAGATCAACCGCTAACCGTTGTCGGCATCGACCGCCCGACGATTGACCGCGACGTGAAGGCCATCGGCCG
GCGCGACTTCGTAGTGATCGACGGAGCGCCCCAGGCGGCGGACTTGGCTGTGTCCGCGATCAAGGCAGCC
GACTTCGTGCTGATTCCGGTGCAGCCAAGCCCTTACGACATATGGGCCACCGCCGACCTGGTGGAGCTGG
TTAAGCAGCGCATTGAGGTCACGGATGGAAGGCTACAAGCGGCCTTTGTCGTGTCGCGGGCGATCAAAGG
CACGCGCATCGGCGGTGAGGTTGCCGAGGCGCTGGCCGGGTACGAGCTGCCCATTCTTGAGTCCCGTATC
ACGCAGCGCGTGAGCTACCCAGGCACTGCCGCCGCCGGCACAACCGTTCTTGAATCAGAACCCGAGGGCG
ACGCTGCCCGCGAGGTCCAGGCGCTGGCCGCTGAAATTAAATCAAAACTCATTTGAGTTAATGAGGTAAA
GAGAAAATGAGCAAAAGCACAAACACGCTAAGTGCCGGCCGTCCGAGCGCACGCAGCAGCAAGGCTGCAA
CGTTGGCCAGCCTGGCAGACACGCCAGCCATGAAGCGGGTCAACTTTCAGTTGCCGGCGGAGGATCACAC
CAAGCTGAAGATGTACGCGGTACGCCAAGGCAAGACCATTACCGAGCTGCTATCTGAATAGATCGCGCAG
CTACCAGAGTAAATGAGCAAATGAATAAATGAGTAGATGAATTTTAGCGGCTAAAGGAGGCGGCATGGAA
AATCAAGAACAACCAGGCACCGACGCCGTGGAATGCCCCATGTGTGGAGGAACGGGCGGTTGGCCAGGCG
TAAGCGGCTGGGTTGTCTGCCGGCCCTGCAATGGCACTGGAACCCCCAAGCCCGAGGAATCGGCGTGACG
GTCGCAAACCATCCGGCCCGGTACAAATCGGCGCGGCGCTGGGTGATGACCTGGTGGAGAAGTTGAAGGC
CGCGCAGGCCGCCCAGCGGCAACGCATCGAGGCAGAAGCACGCCCCGGTGAATCGTGGCAAGCGGCCGCT
GATCGAATCCGCAAAGAATCCCGGCAACCGCCGGCAGCCGGTGCGCCGTCGATTAGGAAGCCGCCCAAGG
GCGACGAGCAACCAGATTTTTTCGTTCCGATGCTCTATGACGTGGGCACCCGCGATAGTCGCAGCATCAT
GGACGTGGCCGTTTTCCGTCTGTCGAAGCGTGACCGACGAGCTGGCGAGGTGATCCGCTACGAGCTTCCA
GACGGGCACGTAGAGGTTTCCGCAGGGCCGGCCGGCATGGCCAGTGTGTGGGATTACGACCTGGTACTGA
TGGCGGTTTCCCATCTAACCGAATCCATGAACCGATACCGGGAAGGGAAGGGAGACAAGCCCGGCCGCGT
GTTCCGTCCACACGTTGCGGACGTACTCAAGTTCTGCCGGCGAGCCGATGGCGGAAAGCAGAAAGACGAC
CTGGTAGAAACCTGCATTCGGTTAAACACCACGCACGTTGCCATGCAGCGTACGAAGAAGGCCAAGAACG
GCCGCCTGGTGACGGTATCCGAGGGTGAAGCCTTGATTAGCCGCTACAAGATCGTAAAGAGCGAAACCGG
GCGGCCGGAGTACATCGAGATCGAGCTAGCTGATTGGATGTACCGCGAGATCACAGAAGGCAAGAACCCG
GACGTGCTGACGGTTCACCCCGATTACTTTTTGATCGATCCCGGCATCGGCCGTTTTCTCTACCGCCTGG
CACGCCGCGCCGCAGGCAAGGCAGAAGCCAGATGGTTGTTCAAGACGATCTACGAACGCAGTGGCAGCGC
CGGAGAGTTCAAGAAGTTCTGTTTCACCGTGCGCAAGCTGATCGGGTCAAATGACCTGCCGGAGTACGAT
TTGAAGGAGGAGGCGGGGCAGGCTGGCCCGATCCTAGTCATGCGCTACCGCAACCTGATCGAGGGCGAAG
CATCCGCCGGTTCCTAATGTACGGAGCAGATGCTAGGGCAAATTGCCCTAGCAGGGGAAAAAGGTCGAAA
AGGACTCTTTCCTGTGGATAGCACGTACATTGGGAACCCAAAGCCGTACATTGGGAACCGGAACCCGTAC
ATTGGGAACCCAAAGCCGTACATTGGGAACCGGTCACACATGTAAGTGACTGATATAAAAGAGAAAAAAG
GCGATTTTTCCGCCTAAAACTCTTTAAAACTTATTAAAACTCTTAAAACCCGCCTGGCCTGTGCATAACT
GTCTGGCCAGCGCACAGCCGAAGAGCTGCAAAAAGCGCCTACCCTTCGGTCGCTGCGCTCCCTACGCCCC
GCCGCTTCGCGTCGGCCTATCGCGGCCGCTGGCCGCTCAAAAATGGCTGGCCTACGGCCAGGCAATCTAC
CAGGGCGCGGACAAGCCGCGCCGTCGCCACTCGACCGCCGGCGCCCACATCAAGGCACCCTGCCTCGCGC
GTTTCGGTGATGACGGTGAAAACCTCTGACACATGCAGCTCCCGGTGACGGTCACAGCTTGTCTGTAAGC
GGATGCCGGGAGCAGACAAGCCCGTCAGGGCGCGTCAGCGGGTGTTGGCGGGTGTCGGGGCGCAGCCATG
ACCCAGTCACGTAGCGATAGCGGAGTGTATACTGGCTTAACTATGCGGCATCAGAGCAGATTGTACTGAG
AGTGCACCATATGCGGTGTGAAATACCGCACAGATGCGTAAGGAGAAAATACCGCATCAGGCGCTCTTCC
GCTTCCTCGCTCACTGACTCGCTGCGCTCGGTCGTTCGGCTGCGGCGAGCGGTATCAGCTCACTCAAAGG
CGGTAATACGGTTATCCACAGAATCAGGGGATAACGCAGGAAAGAACATGTGAGCAAAAGGCCAGCAAAA
GGCCAGGAACCGTAAAAAGGCCGCGTTGCTGGCGTTTTTCCATAGGCTCCGCCCCCCTGACGAGCATCAC
AAAAATCGACGCTCAAGTCAGAGGTGGCGAAACCCGACAGGACTATAAAGATACCAGGCGTTTCCCCCTG
GAAGCTCCCTCGTGCGCTCTCCTGTTCCGACCCTGCCGCTTACCGGATACCTGTCCGCCTTTCTCCCTTC
GGGAAGCGTGGCGCTTTCTCATAGCTCACGCTGTAGGTATCTCAGTTCGGTGTAGGTCGTTCGCTCCAAG
CTGGGCTGTGTGCACGAACCCCCCGTTCAGCCCGACCGCTGCGCCTTATCCGGTAACTATCGTCTTGAGT
CCAACCCGGTAAGACACGACTTATCGCCACTGGCAGCAGCCACTGGTAACAGGATTAGCAGAGCGAGGTA
TGTAGGCGGTGCTACAGAGTTCTTGAAGTGGTGGCCTAACTACGGCTACACTAGAAGGACAGTATTTGGT
ATCTGCGCTCTGCTGAAGCCAGTTACCTTCGGAAAAAGAGTTGGTAGCTCTTGATCCGGCAAACAAACCA
CCGCTGGTAGCGGTGGTTTTTTTGTTTGCAAGCAGCAGATTACGCGCAGAAAAAAAGGATCTCAAGAAGA
TCCTTTGATCTTTTCTACGGGGTCTGACGCTCAGTGGAACGAAAACTCACGTTAAGGGATTTTGGTCATG
CATTCTAGGTGATTAGAAAAACTCATCGAGCATCAAATGAAACTGCAATTTATTCATATCAGGATTATCA
ATACCATATTTTTGAAAAAGCCGTTTCTGTAATGAAGGAGAAAACTCACCGAGGCAGTTCCATAGGATGG
CAAGATCCTGGTATCGGTCTGCGATTCCGACTCGTCCAACATCAATACAACCTATTAATTTCCCCTCGTC
AAAAATAAGGTTATCAAGTGAGAAATCACCATGAGTGACGACTGAATCCGGTGAGAATGGCAAAAGTTTA
TGCATTTCTTTCCAGACTTGTTCAACAGGCCAGCCATTACGCTCGTCATCAAAATCACTCGCATCAACCA
AACCGTTATTCATTCGTGATTGCGCCTGAGCGAGTCGAAATACGCGATCGCTGTTAAAAGGACAATTACA
AACAGGAATCGAATGCAACCGGCGCAGGAACACTGCCAGCGCATCAACAATATTTTCACCTGAATCAGGA
TATTCTTCTAATACCTGGAATGCTGTTTTCCCTGGGATCGCAGTGGTGAGTAACCATGCATCATCAGGAG
TACGGATAAAATGCTTGATGGTCGGAAGAGGCATAAATTCCGTCAGCCAGTTTAGTCTGACCATCTCATC
TGTAACATCATTGGCAACGCTACCTTTGCCATGTTTCAGAAACAACTCTGGCGCATCGGGCTTCCCATAC
AATCGGTAGATTGTCGCACCTGATTGCCCGACATTATCGCGAGCCCATTTATACCCATATAAATCAGCAT
CCATGTTGGAATTTAATCGCGGCCTTGAGCAAGACGTTTCCCGTTGAATATGGCTCATAACAGAACTTAT
TATTTCCTTCCTCTTTTCTACAGTATTTAAAGATACCCCAAGAAGCTAATTATAACAAGACGAACTCCAA
TTCACTGTTCCTTGCATTCTAAAACCTTAAATACCAGAAAACAGCTTTTTCAAAGTTGTTTTCAAAGTTG
GCGTATAACATAGTATCGACGGAGCCGATTTTGAAACCGCGGTGATCACAGGCAGCAACGCTCTGTCATC
GTTACAATCAACATGCTACCCTCCGCGAGATCATCCGTGTTTCAAACCCGGCAGCTTAGTTGCCGTTCTT
CCGAATAGCATCGGTAACATGAGCAAAGTCTGCCGCCTTACAACGGCTCTCCCGCTGACGCCGTCCCGGA
CTGATGGGCTGCCTGTATCGAGTGGTGATTTTGTGCCGAGCTGCCGGTCGGGGAGCTGTTGGCTGGCTGG
TGGCAGGATATATTGTGGTGTAAACATAACGAATTCGTCTCA
