Features (pLannotate 1.2.2; 13 found; start..end, strand, type, name):
     83..262     +  promoter       NOS promoter: nopaline synthase promoter
   2159..2411    +  terminator     NOS terminator: nopaline synthase terminator and poly(A) signal
   2532..2619    +  promoter       AmpR promoter (fragment): bla
   2652..2676    +  misc_feature   RB T-DNA repeat: right border repeat from nopaline C58 T-DNA
   3016..3417    +  CDS            Y4CG_SINFN (fragment): Protein inferred from homology: Swiss-Prot protein existence level 3. From Sinorhizobium fredii (strain NBRC 101917 / NGR234).
   3977..4606    +  CDS            pVS1 StaA: stability protein from the Pseudomonas plasmid pVS1 (Heeb et al., 2000)
   5035..6108    +  CDS            pVS1 RepA: replication protein from the Pseudomonas plasmid pVS1 (Heeb et al., 2000)
   6174..6368    +  rep_origin     pVS1 oriV: origin of replication for the Pseudomonas plasmid pVS1 (Heeb et al., 2000)
   6571..6610    +  CDS            rop (fragment): Rop protein, which maintains plasmids at low copy number; rop
   6712..6852    +  misc_feature   bom: basis of mobility region from pBR322
   7038..7626    -  rep_origin     ori: high-copy-number ColE1/pMB1/pBR322/pUC origin of replication
   7714..8529    -  CDS            KanR: aminoglycoside phosphotransferase; aph(3')-Ia; confers resistance to kanamycin in bacteria or G418 (Geneticin®) in eukaryotes
   8962..8986    +  misc_feature   LB T-DNA repeat: left border repeat from nopaline C58 T-DNA
>Addgene plasmid #160616 | pEGB3 alpha1 Pnos:PhiC31int:Tnos (GB1531) | addgene full sequence | sequence record 322020 | Addgene NGS Result
GGAGATACATGAGAATTAAGGGAGTCACGGTATGACCCCCGCCGATGACGCGGGACAAGCCGTTTTACGT
TTGGAACTGACAGAACCGCAACGTTGAAGGAGCCACTGAGCCGCGGGTTTCTGGAGTTTAATGAGCTAAG
CACATACGTCAGAAACCATTATTGCGCGTTCAAAAGTCGCCTAAGGTCACTATCAGCTAGCAAATATTTC
TTGTCAAAAATGCTCCACTGACGTTCCATAAATTCCCCTCGGTATCCAATTAGAGTCTCATATTCACTCT
CAACTCGATCGAGGCAATGGACACGTATGCCGGCGCTTATGATAGACAATCAAGAGAAAGAGAGAACTCT
TCTGCCGCCTCTCCAGCTACACAGAGATCTGCCAACGAGGATAAAGCTGCTGATTTACAAAGAGAGGTAG
AGAGAGATGGGGGTAGGTTTAGATTTGTGGGTCATTTCTCTGAGGCTCCTGGTACATCAGCCTTTGGTAC
TGCTGAACGGCCTGAATTTGAAAGAATATTAAATGAGTGTCGGGCCGGTCGACTAAATATGATAATAGTT
TATGATGTATCTAGGTTCAGTAGACTCAAAGTTATGGATGCAATTCCGATCGTGAGCGAGCTACTTGCAC
TCGGTGTTACTATCGTAAGTACACAAGAAGGTGTATTCAGGCAGGGTAATGTGATGGACCTTATACACCT
TATTATGCGACTCGACGCTAGCCATAAAGAGTCATCACTGAAGAGTGCTAAAATCTTGGACACCAAGAAC
CTGCAAAGGGAGCTTGGAGGCTATGTAGGAGGAAAAGCTCCGTATGGTTTCGAACTCGTGAGTGAGACAA
AAGAGATTACCAGAAATGGTAGGATGGTGAACGTGGTTATTAATAAGCTAGCTCATAGCACAACCCCTCT
CACAGGGCCTTTTGAGTTCGAACCTGACGTTATTAGATGGTGGTGGAGAGAGATCAAAACTCACAAACAT
CTTCCATTTAAGCCAGGTAGCCAGGCTGCTATCCACCCTGGATCTATCACTGGGCTTTGTAAAAGGATGG
ATGCTGACGCAGTGCCAACTCGAGGGGAAACAATCGGTAAGAAGACTGCATCTTCCGCTTGGGATCCCGC
TACAGTTATGAGAATCCTTCGGGATCCGCGTATTGCTGGATTCGCCGCAGAAGTCATTTATAAGAAAAAA
CCTGATGGTACTCCTACTACAAAAATCGAAGGTTATAGGATCCAAAGGGATCCTATTACTTTGCGTCCAG
TTGAATTAGACTGTGGACCGATCATCGAACCTGCCGAGTGGTACGAGTTGCAGGCCTGGCTTGATGGTAG
AGGGCGTGGAAAGGGTTTATCTCGGGGACAGGCAATTTTGTCAGCAATGGATAAGCTTTATTGTGAGTGT
GGGGCTGTTATGACATCAAAACGTGGAGAAGAGTCAATCAAGGATTCTTACAGGTGCAGACGTCGTAAAG
TGGTGGACCCTTCTGCTCCAGGACAGCATGAGGGTACATGCAACGTTTCTATGGCTGCTCTTGATAAATT
TGTGGCCGAACGTATTTTCAACAAGATTAGACACGCTGAAGGGGATGAGGAAACTTTAGCTCTTCTTTGG
GAGGCTGCCCGGCGTTTTGGTAAGCTAACAGAGGCACCAGAAAAAAGTGGCGAAAGAGCTAATTTGGTAG
CCGAAAGAGCAGACGCCTTGAATGCATTGGAAGAACTTTACGAAGATAGGGCTGCCGGAGCATATGATGG
ACCAGTTGGTCGGAAGCATTTCAGGAAGCAACAAGCTGCACTAACTTTGAGACAGCAAGGCGCAGAGGAG
CGACTCGCAGAGCTTGAGGCCGCCGAGGCCCCAAAGCTTCCACTCGATCAATGGTTTCCTGAGGATGCCG
ACGCTGATCCTACAGGTCCAAAGAGCTGGTGGGGAAGAGCTAGCGTAGACGATAAGAGAGTGTTTGTGGG
TCTATTTGTTGACAAGATTGTAGTTACTAAGTCCACTACGGGTCGAGGACAGGGCACTCCCATCGAAAAG
AGAGCCAGTATTACCTGGGCAAAGCCTCCAACCGATGATGATGAAGACGATGCACAAGATGGTACCGAGG
ATGTGGCAGCACCAAAAAAAAAGAGGAAGGTGTAAGCTTGGAATGGATCTTCGATCCCGATCGTTCAAAC
ATTTGGCAATAAAGTTTCTTAAGATTGAATCCTGTTGCCGGTCTTGCGACGATTATCATATAATTTCTGT
TGAATTACGTTAAGCATGTAATAATTAACATGTAATGCATGACGTTATTTATGAGATGGGTTTTTATGAT
TAGAGTCCCGCAATTATACATTTAATACGCGATAGAAAACAAAATATAGCGCGCAAACTAGGATAAATTA
TCGCGCGCGGTGTCATCTATGTTACTAGATCGGGAATTGCCAAGCTAATTCTTGAAGACGAAAGGGCCTC
GTGATACGCCTATTTTTATAGGTTAATGTCATGATAATAATGGTTTCTTAGACGTCAGGTGGCACTTTTC
GGGGAAATGTGCGCGGAACCCCTATTTGTTTATTTTTCTAAATACATTCAAATATGTATCCGCTCATGAG
ACAATAACCCTGATAAATGCTTCAATAATGGGACCGACTCGCGCTGTCATGAGACGAATTCTGACAGGAT
ATATTGGCGGGTAAACCTAAGAGAAAAGAGCGTTTATTAGAATAATCGGATATTTAAAAGGGCGTGAAAA
GGTTTATCCGTTCGTCCATTTGTATGTGCATGCCAACCACAGGGTTCCCCTCGGGATCAAAGTACTTTGA
TCCAACCCCTCCGCTGCTATAGTGCAGTCGGCTTCTGACGTTCAGTGCAGCCGTCATCTGAAAACGACAT
GTCGCACAAGTCCTAAGTTACGCGACAGGCTGCCGCCCTGCCCTTTTCCTGGCGTTTTCTTGTCGCGTGT
TTTAGTCGCATAAAGTAGAATACTTGCGACTAGAACCGGAGACATTACGCCATGAACAAGAGCGCCGCCG
CTGGCCTGCTGGGCTATGCCCGCGTCAGCACCGACGACCAGGACTTGACCAACCAACGGGCCGAACTGCA
CGCGGCCGGCTGCACCAAGCTGTTTTCCGAGAAGATCACCGGCACCAGGCGCGACCGCCCGGAGCTGGCC
AGGATGCTTGACCACCTACGCCCTGGCGACGTTGTGACAGTGACCAGGCTAGACCGCCTGGCCCGCAGCA
CCCGCGACCTACTGGACATTGCCGAGCGCATCCAGGAGGCCGGCGCGGGCCTGCGTAGCCTGGCAGAGCC
GTGGGCCGACACCACCACGCCGGCCGGCCGCATGGTGTTGACCGTGTTCGCCGGCATTGCCGAGTTCGAG
CGTTCCCTAATCATCGACCGCACCCGGAGCGGGCGCGAGGCCGCCAAGGCCCGAGGCGTGAAGTTTGGCC
CCCGCCCTACCCTCACCCCGGCACAGATCGCGCACGCCCGCGAGCTGATCGACCAGGAAGGCCGCACCGT
GAAAGAGGCGGCTGCACTGCTTGGCGTGCATCGCTCGACCCTGTACCGCGCACTTGAGCGCAGCGAGGAA
GTGACGCCCACCGAGGCCAGGCGGCGCGGTGCCTTCCGTGAGGACGCATTGACCGAGGCCGACGCCCTGG
CGGCCGCCGAGAATGAACGCCAAGAGGAACAAGCATGAAACCGCACCAGGACGGCCAGGACGAACCGTTT
TTCATTACCGAAGAGATCGAGGCGGAGATGATCGCGGCCGGGTACGTGTTCGAGCCGCCCGCGCACCTCT
CAACCGTGCGGCTGCATGAAATCCTGGCCGGTTTGTCTGATGCCAAGCTGGCGGCCTGGCCGGCCAGCTT
GGCCGCTGAAGAAACCGAGCGCCGCCGTCTAAAAAGGTGATGTGTATTTGAGTAAAACAGCTTGCGTCAT
GCGGTCGCTGCGTATATGATGCGATGAGTAAATAAACAAATACGCAAGGGGAACGCATGAAGGTTATCGC
TGTACTTAACCAGAAAGGCGGGTCAGGCAAGACGACCATCGCAACCCATCTAGCCCGCGCCCTGCAACTC
GCCGGGGCCGATGTTCTGTTAGTCGATTCCGATCCCCAGGGCAGTGCCCGCGATTGGGCGGCCGTGCGGG
AAGATCAACCGCTAACCGTTGTCGGCATCGACCGCCCGACGATTGACCGCGACGTGAAGGCCATCGGCCG
GCGCGACTTCGTAGTGATCGACGGAGCGCCCCAGGCGGCGGACTTGGCTGTGTCCGCGATCAAGGCAGCC
GACTTCGTGCTGATTCCGGTGCAGCCAAGCCCTTACGACATATGGGCCACCGCCGACCTGGTGGAGCTGG
TTAAGCAGCGCATTGAGGTCACGGATGGAAGGCTACAAGCGGCCTTTGTCGTGTCGCGGGCGATCAAAGG
CACGCGCATCGGCGGTGAGGTTGCCGAGGCGCTGGCCGGGTACGAGCTGCCCATTCTTGAGTCCCGTATC
ACGCAGCGCGTGAGCTACCCAGGCACTGCCGCCGCCGGCACAACCGTTCTTGAATCAGAACCCGAGGGCG
ACGCTGCCCGCGAGGTCCAGGCGCTGGCCGCTGAAATTAAATCAAAACTCATTTGAGTTAATGAGGTAAA
GAGAAAATGAGCAAAAGCACAAACACGCTAAGTGCCGGCCGTCCGAGCGCACGCAGCAGCAAGGCTGCAA
CGTTGGCCAGCCTGGCAGACACGCCAGCCATGAAGCGGGTCAACTTTCAGTTGCCGGCGGAGGATCACAC
CAAGCTGAAGATGTACGCGGTACGCCAAGGCAAGACCATTACCGAGCTGCTATCTGAATACATCGCGCAG
CTACCAGAGTAAATGAGCAAATGAATAAATGAGTAGATGAATTTTAGCGGCTAAAGGAGGCGGCATGGAA
AATCAAGAACAACCAGGCACCGACGCCGTGGAATGCCCCATGTGTGGAGGAACGGGCGGTTGGCCAGGCG
TAAGCGGCTGGGTTGCCTGCCGGCCCTGCAATGGCACTGGAACCCCCAAGCCCGAGGAATCGGCGTGAGC
GGTCGCAAACCATCCGGCCCGGTACAAATCGGCGCGGCGCTGGGTGATGACCTGGTGGAGAAGTTGAAGG
CCGCGCAGGCCGCCCAGCGGCAACGCATCGAGGCAGAAGCACGCCCCGGTGAATCGTGGCAAGCGGCCGC
TGATCGAATCCGCAAAGAATCCCGGCAACCGCCGGCAGCCGGTGCGCCGTCGATTAGGAAGCCGCCCAAG
GGCGACGAGCAACCAGATTTTTTCGTTCCGATGCTCTATGACGTGGGCACCCGCGATAGTCGCAGCATCA
TGGACGTGGCCGTTTTCCGTCTGTCGAAGCGTGACCGACGAGCTGGCGAGGTGATCCGCTACGAGCTTCC
AGACGGGCACGTAGAGGTTTCCGCAGGGCCGGCCGGCATGGCCAGTGTGTGGGATTACGACCTGGTACTG
ATGGCGGTTTCCCATCTAACCGAATCCATGAACCGATACCGGGAAGGGAAGGGAGACAAGCCCGGCCGCG
TGTTCCGTCCACACGTTGCGGACGTACTCAAGTTCTGCCGGCGAGCCGATGGCGGAAAGCAGAAAGACGA
CCTGGTAGAAACCTGCATTCGGTTAAACACCACGCACGTTGCCATGCAGCGTACGAAGAAGGCCAAGAAC
GGCCGCCTGGTGACGGTATCCGAGGGTGAAGCCTTGATTAGCCGCTACAAGATCGTAAAGAGCGAAACCG
GGCGGCCGGAGTACATCGAGATCGAGCTAGCTGATTGGATGTACCGCGAGATCACAGAAGGCAAGAACCC
GGACGTGCTGACGGTTCACCCCGATTACTTTTTGATCGATCCCGGCATCGGCCGTTTTCTCTACCGCCTG
GCACGCCGCGCCGCAGGCAAGGCAGAAGCCAGATGGTTGTTCAAGACGATCTACGAACGCAGTGGCAGCG
CCGGAGAGTTCAAGAAGTTCTGTTTCACCGTGCGCAAGCTGATCGGGTCAAATGACCTGCCGGAGTACGA
TTTGAAGGAGGAGGCGGGGCAGGCTGGCCCGATCCTAGTCATGCGCTACCGCAACCTGATCGAGGGCGAA
GCATCCGCCGGTTCCTAATGTACGGAGCAGATGCTAGGGCAAATTGCCCTAGCAGGGGAAAAAGGTCGAA
AAGGACTCTTTCCTGTGGATAGCACGTACATTGGGAACCCAAAGCCGTACATTGGGAACCGGAACCCGTA
CATTGGGAACCCAAAGCCGTACATTGGGAACCGGTCACACATGTAAGTGACTGATATAAAAGAGAAAAAA
GGCGATTTTTCCGCCTAAAACTCTTTAAAACTTATTAAAACTCTTAAAACCCGCCTGGCCTGTGCATAAC
TGTCTGGCCAGCGCACAGCCGAAGAGCTGCAAAAAGCGCCTACCCTTCGGTCGCTGCGCTCCCTACGCCC
CGCCGCTTCGCGTCGGCCTATCGCGGCCGCTGGCCGCTCAAAAATGGCTGGCCTACGGCCAGGCAATCTA
CCAGGGCGCGGACAAGCCGCGCCGTCGCCACTCGACCGCCGGCGCCCACATCAAGGCACCCTGCCTCGCG
CGTTTCGGTGATGACGGTGAAAACCTCTGACACATGCAGCTCCCGGTGACGGTCACAGCTTGTCTGTAAG
CGGATGCCGGGAGCAGACAAGCCCGTCAGGGCGCGTCAGCGGGTGTTGGCGGGTGTCGGGGCGCAGCCAT
GACCCAGTCACGTAGCGATAGCGGAGTGTATACTGGCTTAACTATGCGGCATCAGAGCAGATTGTACTGA
GAGTGCACCATATGCGGTGTGAAATACCGCACAGATGCGTAAGGAGAAAATACCGCATCAGGCGCTCTTC
CGCTTCCTCGCTCACTGACTCGCTGCGCTCGGTCGTTCGGCTGCGGCGAGCGGTATCAGCTCACTCAAAG
GCGGTAATACGGTTATCCACAGAATCAGGGGATAACGCAGGAAAGAACATGTGAGCAAAAGGCCAGCAAA
AGGCCAGGAACCGTAAAAAGGCCGCGTTGCTGGCGTTTTTCCATAGGCTCCGCCCCCCTGACGAGCATCA
CAAAAATCGACGCTCAAGTCAGAGGTGGCGAAACCCGACAGGACTATAAAGATACCAGGCGTTTCCCCCT
GGAAGCTCCCTCGTGCGCTCTCCTGTTCCGACCCTGCCGCTTACCGGATACCTGTCCGCCTTTCTCCCTT
CGGGAAGCGTGGCGCTTTCTCATAGCTCACGCTGTAGGTATCTCAGTTCGGTGTAGGTCGTTCGCTCCAA
GCTGGGCTGTGTGCACGAACCCCCCGTTCAGCCCGACCGCTGCGCCTTATCCGGTAACTATCGTCTTGAG
TCCAACCCGGTAAGACACGACTTATCGCCACTGGCAGCAGCCACTGGTAACAGGATTAGCAGAGCGAGGT
ATGTAGGCGGTGCTACAGAGTTCTTGAAGTGGTGGCCTAACTACGGCTACACTAGAAGGACAGTATTTGG
TATCTGCGCTCTGCTGAAGCCAGTTACCTTCGGAAAAAGAGTTGGTAGCTCTTGATCCGGCAAACAAACC
ACCGCTGGTAGCGGTGGTTTTTTTGTTTGCAAGCAGCAGATTACGCGCAGAAAAAAAGGATCTCAAGAAG
ATCCTTTGATCTTTTCTACGGGGTCTGACGCTCAGTGGAACGAAAACTCACGTTAAGGGATTTTGGTCAT
GCATTCTAGGTGATTAGAAAAACTCATCGAGCATCAAATGAAACTGCAATTTATTCATATCAGGATTATC
AATACCATATTTTTGAAAAAGCCGTTTCTGTAATGAAGGAGAAAACTCACCGAGGCAGTTCCATAGGATG
GCAAGATCCTGGTATCGGTCTGCGATTCCGACTCGTCCAACATCAATACAACCTATTAATTTCCCCTCGT
CAAAAATAAGGTTATCAAGTGAGAAATCACCATGAGTGACGACTGAATCCGGTGAGAATGGCAAAAGTTT
ATGCATTTCTTTCCAGACTTGTTCAACAGGCCAGCCATTACGCTCGTCATCAAAATCACTCGCATCAACC
AAACCGTTATTCATTCGTGATTGCGCCTGAGCGAGTCGAAATACGCGATCGCTGTTAAAAGGACAATTAC
AAACAGGAATCGAATGCAACCGGCGCAGGAACACTGCCAGCGCATCAACAATATTTTCACCTGAATCAGG
ATATTCTTCTAATACCTGGAATGCTGTTTTCCCTGGGATCGCAGTGGTGAGTAACCATGCATCATCAGGA
GTACGGATAAAATGCTTGATGGTCGGAAGAGGCATAAATTCCGTCAGCCAGTTTAGTCTGACCATCTCAT
CTGTAACATCATTGGCAACGCTACCTTTGCCATGTTTCAGAAACAACTCTGGCGCATCGGGCTTCCCATA
CAATCGGTAGATTGTCGCACCTGATTGCCCGACATTATCGCGAGCCCATTTATACCCATATAAATCAGCA
TCCATGTTGGAATTTAATCGCGGCCTTGAGCAAGACGTTTCCCGTTGAATATGGCTCATAACAGAACTTA
TTATTTCCTTCCTCTTTTCTACAGTATTTAAAGATACCCCAAGAAGCTAATTATAACAAGACGAACTCCA
ATTCACTGTTCCTTGCATTCTAAAACCTTAAATACCAGAAAACAGCTTTTTCAAAGTTGTTTTCAAAGTT
GGCGTATAACATAGTATCGACGGAGCCGATTTTGAAACCGCGGTGATCACAGGCAGCAACGCTCTGTCAT
CGTTACAATCAACATGCTACCCTCCGCGAGATCATCCGTGTTTCAAACCCGGCAGCTTAGTTGCCGTTCT
TCCGAATAGCATCGGTAACATGAGCAAAGTCTGCCGCCTTACAACGGCTCTCCCGCTGACGCCGTCCCGG
ACTGATGGGCTGCCTGTATCGAGTGGTGATTTTGTGCCGAGCTGCCGGTCGGGGAGCTGTTGGCTGGCTG
GTGGCAGGATATATTGTGGTGTAAACATAACGAATTCGTCTCA
